Addgene plasmid #218989: SFFV-IRF2-Brd 5
Purpose: Transcription factor IRF2 with a specific barcode assigned.
Depositing lab: Filipe Pereira. Depositing organization: Center for Neuroscience and Cell Biology, University of Coimbra. Publication: A combinatorial transcription factor screening platform for immune cell reprogramming. Kurochkin I, Altman AR, Caiado I, Pertiga-Cabral D, Halitzki E, Minaeva M, Zimmermannova O, Henriques-Oliveira L, Klein D, Nair M, Oliveira D, Cajal LR, Knittel R, Feick C, Ringner M, Martin M, Cirovic B, Pires CF, Rosa FF, Sitnicka E, Theis FJ, Pereira CF. Cell Syst. 2026 Jan 21;17(1):101457. doi: 10.1016/j.cels.2025.101457. Epub 2026 Jan 14. PubMed 41539305.
Backbone
  Vector backbone: SFFV-MCS
  Backbone size w/o insert (bp): 6638
  Vector type: Lentiviral
Growth in bacteria
  Bacterial resistance: Ampicillin, 100 μg/mL
  Growth temperature: 37°C
  Growth strain: NEB Stable
  Copy number: High Copy
Gene/Insert
  Gene/Insert name: IRF2
  Species: H. sapiens (human)
  Insert size (bp): 1050
  Entrez Gene: IRF2 (a.k.a. IRF-2)
  Promoter: The spleen focus-forming virus (SFFV) promoter
  Cloning method: Restriction Enzyme; 5′ cloning site Bsp119I (not destroyed); 3′ cloning site BstHI (not destroyed)
Terms and licenses: Academic/Nonprofit Terms; Industry Terms: Not Available to Industry
Depositor comments: Barcode sequence cloned into XbaI restriction site. Design of plasmid is as follows: SFFV-[TF sequence]-WPRE-[Barcode sequence].
How to cite: SFFV-IRF2-Brd 5 was a gift from Filipe Pereira (Addgene plasmid # 218989 ; http://n2t.net/addgene:218989 ; RRID:Addgene_218989)
