[The description below was written by a language model from this plasmid's Addgene catalogue record and pLannotate feature annotations shown in this document.]
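Description:
SFFV-IRF2-Brd 5 is a third-generation-style, self-inactivating HIV-1 lentiviral transfer plasmid built on the SFFV-MCS backbone and carrying the human transcription factor IRF2 together with a construct-specific DNA barcode. It is propagated in E. coli through a high-copy ColE1/pUC-type origin with ampicillin selection (AmpR/β-lactamase). The bacterial portion also retains pBluescript-derived remnants such as an f1 origin, lacZα and lac regulatory fragments, and T7 and T3 promoters. The sequenced plasmid is 7,688 nt, consistent with the stated backbone and an insert of about 1 kb.

The viral cassette begins with an RSV promoter fused to a truncated 5' LTR, which drives Tat-independent production of genomic RNA in packaging cells. This is followed by the Ψ packaging signal with a partial gag region, the RRE for Rev-dependent nuclear export, and the cPPT/CTS that aids nuclear import of the reverse-transcribed genome. Internally, the spleen focus-forming virus (SFFV) LTR promoter, which is strong in haematopoietic and many other mammalian cell types, drives the IRF2 coding sequence, which was cloned between flanking polylinker sites. No epitope tag, fluorescent reporter or mammalian selection marker is annotated. A WPRE downstream enhances transcript stability and expression. According to the depositor, the barcode sits after the WPRE in an XbaI site, although it is not annotated as a feature. The cassette ends with a ΔU3 3' LTR, followed by an SV40 poly(A) signal and SV40 origin. Because the barcode lies within the transcribed region, it can identify which factor a cell received. This fits the plasmid's role in a combinatorial transcription factor screening platform for immune cell reprogramming.
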