Features (pLannotate 1.2.2; 29 found; start..end, strand, type, name):
     94..112     -  promoter       T7 promoter: promoter for bacteriophage T7 RNA polymerase
    120..275     +  CDS            lacZα (fragment): LacZα fragment of β-galactosidase; lacZ fragment
    280..708     +  rep_origin     f1 ori (sequence partly withheld): f1 bacteriophage origin of replication; arrow indicates direction of (+) strand synthesis
    761..865     +  promoter       AmpR promoter: bla
    866..1726    +  CDS            AmpR: β-lactamase; bla; confers resistance to ampicillin, carbenicillin, and related antibiotics
   1897..2485    +  rep_origin     ori: high-copy-number ColE1/pMB1/pBR322/pUC origin of replication
   2668..2760    +  CDS            lacI (fragment): lac repressor; lacI; The lac repressor binds to the lac operator to inhibit transcription in E. coli. This inhibition can be relieved by adding lactose or isopropyl-β-D-thiogalactopyranoside (IPTG).
   2773..2794    +  protein_bind   CAP binding site: CAP binding activates transcription in the presence of cAMP. E. coli catabolite activator protein
   2809..2839    +  promoter       lac promoter: promoter for the E. coli lac operon
   2847..2863    +  protein_bind   lac operator: The lac repressor binds to the lac operator to inhibit transcription in E. coli. This inhibition can be relieved by adding lactose or isopropyl-β-D-thiogalactopyranoside (IPTG). lac repressor encoded by lacI
   2908..2926    +  promoter       T3 promoter: promoter for bacteriophage T3 RNA polymerase
   2954..3180    +  promoter       RSV promoter: Rous sarcoma virus enhancer/promoter
   3181..3361    +  LTR            5' LTR (truncated): truncated 5' long terminal repeat (LTR) from HIV-1
   3408..3533    +  misc_feature   HIV-1 Ψ: packaging signal of human immunodeficiency virus type 1
   3517..3880    +  CDS            HIV-1 gag (fragment): gag protein from human immunodeficiency virus 1; gag
   4026..4259    +  misc_feature   RRE: The Rev response element (RRE) of HIV-1 allows for Rev-dependent mRNA export from the nucleus to the cytoplasm.
   4636..4736    +  CDS            Rev (fragment): human immunodeficiency virus 1 (HIV-1) Rev protein; rev; enhances nuclear export of unspliced and incompletely spliced viral mRNAs
   4755..4872    +  misc_feature   cPPT/CTS: central polypurine tract and central termination sequence of HIV-1
   4906..5307    +  promoter       SFFV promoter: spleen focus-forming virus long terminal repeat (LTR) promoter
   5317..5340    +  misc_feature   MCS (fragment): pBluescript multiple cloning site
   5365..6411    +  CDS            IRF2: IRF2_HUMAN - Experimental evidence at protein level: Swiss-Prot protein existence level 1. Specifically binds to the upstream regulatory region of type I IFN and IFN-inducible MHC class I genes (the interferon consensus sequence (ICS)) and represses those genes. Also acts as an activator for several genes including H4 and IL7. Constitutively binds to the ISRE promoter to activate IL7. Involved in cell cycle regulation through binding the site II (HiNF-M) promoter region of H4 and activating transcription during cell growth. Antagonizes IRF1 transcriptional activation. From Homo sapiens (Human)
   6422..6447    +  misc_feature   MCS (fragment): pBluescript multiple cloning site
   6447..6506    +  CDS            S (fragment): HBSAG_WHV6 - Experimental evidence at transcript level: Swiss-Prot protein existence level 2. The middle envelope protein plays an important role in the budding of the virion. It is involved in the induction of budding in a nucleocapsid independent way. In this process the majority of envelope proteins bud to form subviral lipoprotein particles of 22 nm of diameter that do not contain a nucleocapsid (By similarity). From Woodchuck hepatitis B virus (isolate w64/pWS23) (WHV).
   6638..7041    +  misc_feature   WPRE: woodchuck hepatitis virus posttranscriptional regulatory element
   7099..7158    +  CDS            nef (fragment): NEF_HV1Z2 - Experimental evidence at protein level: Swiss-Prot protein existence level 1. Extracellular Nef protein targets CD4(+) T-lymphocytes for apoptosis by interacting with CXCR4 surface receptors. From Human immunodeficiency virus type 1 group M subtype D (isolate Z2/CDC-Z34) (HIV-1).
   7160..7393    +  LTR            3' LTR (ΔU3): self-inactivating 3' long terminal repeat (LTR) from HIV-1
   7465..7586    +  polyA_signal   SV40 poly(A) signal: SV40 polyadenylation signal
   7605..7626    +  rep_origin     SV40 ori (fragment): SV40 origin of replication
   7626..73      +  rep_origin     SV40 ori (across the origin): SV40 origin of replication
>Addgene plasmid #218989 | SFFV-IRF2-Brd 5 | addgene full sequence | sequence record 448828 | Addgene NGS Result
ATTTATGCAGAGGCCGAGGCCGCCTCGGCCTCTGAGCTATTCCAGAAGTAGTGAGGAGGCTTTTTTGGAG
GCCTAGGGACGTACCCAATTCGCCCTATAGTGAGTCGTATTACGCGCGCTCACTGGCCGTCGTTTTACAA
CGTCGTGACTGGGAAAACCCTGGCGTTACCCAACTTAATCGCCTTGCAGCACATCCCCCTTTCGCCAGCT
GGCGTAATAGCGAAGAGGCCCGCACCGATCGCCCTTCCCAACAGTTGCGCAGCCTGAATGGCGAATGGG
[124 nt withheld, positions 280-403]
C
[91 nt withheld, positions 405-495]
A
[49 nt withheld, positions 497-545]
CCTTTGACGTTGGAGTCCACGTTCTTT
[37 nt withheld, positions 573-609]
ACCCTATCTCGGTCTATTCTTTTGATTTATAAGGGATTTTGCCGATTTCGGCCTATTGGTTAAAAAATGA
GCTGATTTAACAAAAATTTAACGCGAATTTTAACAAAATATTAACGCTTACAATTTAGGTGGCACTTTTC
GGGGAAATGTGCGCGGAACCCCTATTTGTTTATTTTTCTAAATACATTCAAATATGTATCCGCTCATGAG
ACAATAACCCTGATAAATGCTTCAATAATATTGAAAAAGGAAGAGTATGAGTATTCAACATTTCCGTGTC
GCCCTTATTCCCTTTTTTGCGGCATTTTGCCTTCCTGTTTTTGCTCACCCAGAAACGCTGGTGAAAGTAA
AAGATGCTGAAGATCAGTTGGGTGCACGAGTGGGTTACATCGAACTGGATCTCAACAGCGGTAAGATCCT
TGAGAGTTTTCGCCCCGAAGAACGTTTTCCAATGATGAGCACTTTTAAAGTTCTGCTATGTGGCGCGGTA
TTATCCCGTATTGACGCCGGGCAAGAGCAACTCGGTCGCCGCATACACTATTCTCAGAATGACTTGGTTG
AGTACTCACCAGTCACAGAAAAGCATCTTACGGATGGCATGACAGTAAGAGAATTATGCAGTGCTGCCAT
AACCATGAGTGATAACACTGCGGCCAACTTACTTCTGACAACGATCGGAGGACCGAAGGAGCTAACCGCT
TTTTTGCACAACATGGGGGATCATGTAACTCGCCTTGATCGTTGGGAACCGGAGCTGAATGAAGCCATAC
CAAACGACGAGCGTGACACCACGATGCCTGTAGCAATGGCAACAACGTTGCGCAAACTATTAACTGGCGA
ACTACTTACTCTAGCTTCCCGGCAACAATTAATAGACTGGATGGAGGCGGATAAAGTTGCAGGACCACTT
CTGCGCTCGGCCCTTCCGGCTGGCTGGTTTATTGCTGATAAATCTGGAGCCGGTGAGCGTGGGTCTCGCG
GTATCATTGCAGCACTGGGGCCAGATGGTAAGCCCTCCCGTATCGTAGTTATCTACACGACGGGGAGTCA
GGCAACTATGGATGAACGAAATAGACAGATCGCTGAGATAGGTGCCTCACTGATTAAGCATTGGTAACTG
TCAGACCAAGTTTACTCATATATACTTTAGATTGATTTAAAACTTCATTTTTAATTTAAAAGGATCTAGG
TGAAGATCCTTTTTGATAATCTCATGACCAAAATCCCTTAACGTGAGTTTTCGTTCCACTGAGCGTCAGA
CCCCGTAGAAAAGATCAAAGGATCTTCTTGAGATCCTTTTTTTCTGCGCGTAATCTGCTGCTTGCAAACA
AAAAAACCACCGCTACCAGCGGTGGTTTGTTTGCCGGATCAAGAGCTACCAACTCTTTTTCCGAAGGTAA
CTGGCTTCAGCAGAGCGCAGATACCAAATACTGTTCTTCTAGTGTAGCCGTAGTTAGGCCACCACTTCAA
GAACTCTGTAGCACCGCCTACATACCTCGCTCTGCTAATCCTGTTACCAGTGGCTGCTGCCAGTGGCGAT
AAGTCGTGTCTTACCGGGTTGGACTCAAGACGATAGTTACCGGATAAGGCGCAGCGGTCGGGCTGAACGG
GGGGTTCGTGCACACAGCCCAGCTTGGAGCGAACGACCTACACCGAACTGAGATACCTACAGCGTGAGCT
ATGAGAAAGCGCCACGCTTCCCGAAGGGAGAAAGGCGGACAGGTATCCGGTAAGCGGCAGGGTCGGAACA
GGAGAGCGCACGAGGGAGCTTCCAGGGGGAAACGCCTGGTATCTTTATAGTCCTGTCGGGTTTCGCCACC
TCTGACTTGAGCGTCGATTTTTGTGATGCTCGTCAGGGGGGCGGAGCCTATGGAAAAACGCCAGCAACGC
GGCCTTTTTACGGTTCCTGGCCTTTTGCTGGCCTTTTGCTCACATGTTCTTTCCTGCGTTATCCCCTGAT
TCTGTGGATAACCGTATTACCGCCTTTGAGTGAGCTGATACCGCTCGCCGCAGCCGAACGACCGAGCGCA
GCGAGTCAGTGAGCGAGGAAGCGGAAGAGCGCCCAATACGCAAACCGCCTCTCCCCGCGCGTTGGCCGAT
TCATTAATGCAGCTGGCACGACAGGTTTCCCGACTGGAAAGCGGGCAGTGAGCGCAACGCAATTAATGTG
AGTTAGCTCACTCATTAGGCACCCCAGGCTTTACACTTTATGCTTCCGGCTCGTATGTTGTGTGGAATTG
TGAGCGGATAACAATTTCACACAGGAAACAGCTATGACCATGATTACGCCAAGCGCGCAATTAACCCTCA
CTAAAGGGAACAAAAGCTGGAGCTGCAAGCTTAATGTAGTCTTATGCAATACTCTTGTAGTCTTGCAACA
TGGTAACGATGAGTTAGCAACATGCCTTACAAGGAGAGAAAAAGCACCGTGCATGCCGATTGGTGGAAGT
AAGGTGGTACGATCGTGCCTTATTAGGAAGGCAACAGACGGGTCTGACATGGATTGGACGAACCACTGAA
TTGCCGCATTGCAGAGATATTGTATTTAAGTGCCTAGCTCGATACATAAACGGGTCTCTCTGGTTAGACC
AGATCTGAGCCTGGGAGCTCTCTGGCTAACTAGGGAACCCACTGCTTAAGCCTCAATAAAGCTTGCCTTG
AGTGCTTCAAGTAGTGTGTGCCCGTCTGTTGTGTGACTCTGGTAACTAGAGATCCCTCAGACCCTTTTAG
TCAGTGTGGAAAATCTCTAGCAGTGGCGCCCGAACAGGGACTTGAAAGCGAAAGGGAAACCAGAGGAGCT
CTCTCGACGCAGGACTCGGCTTGCTGAAGCGCGCACGGCAAGAGGCGAGGGGCGGCGACTGGTGAGTACG
CCAAAAATTTTGACTAGCGGAGGCTAGAAGGAGAGAGATGGGTGCGAGAGCGTCAGTATTAAGCGGGGGA
GAATTAGATCGCGATGGGAAAAAATTCGGTTAAGGCCAGGGGGAAAGAAAAAATATAAATTAAAACATAT
AGTATGGGCAAGCAGGGAGCTAGAACGATTCGCAGTTAATCCTGGCCTGTTAGAAACATCAGAAGGCTGT
AGACAAATACTGGGACAGCTACAACCATCCCTTCAGACAGGATCAGAAGAACTTAGATCATTATATAATA
CAGTAGCAACCCTCTATTGTGTGCATCAAAGGATAGAGATAAAAGACACCAAGGAAGCTTTAGACAAGAT
AGAGGAAGAGCAAAACAAAAGTAAGACCACCGCACAGCAAGCGGCCGCTGATCTTCAGACCTGGAGGAGG
AGATATGAGGGACAATTGGAGAAGTGAATTATATAAATATAAAGTAGTAAAAATTGAACCATTAGGAGTA
GCACCCACCAAGGCAAAGAGAAGAGTGGTGCAGAGAGAAAAAAGAGCAGTGGGAATAGGAGCTTTGTTCC
TTGGGTTCTTGGGAGCAGCAGGAAGCACTATGGGCGCAGCGTCAATGACGCTGACGGTACAGGCCAGACA
ATTATTGTCTGGTATAGTGCAGCAGCAGAACAATTTGCTGAGGGCTATTGAGGCGCAACAGCATCTGTTG
CAACTCACAGTCTGGGGCATCAAGCAGCTCCAGGCAAGAATCCTGGCTGTGGAAAGATACCTAAAGGATC
AACAGCTCCTGGGGATTTGGGGTTGCTCTGGAAAACTCATTTGCACCACTGCTGTGCCTTGGAATGCTAG
TTGGAGTAATAAATCTCTGGAACAGATTTGGAATCACACGACCTGGATGGAGTGGGACAGAGAAATTAAC
AATTACACAAGCTTAATACACTCCTTAATTGAAGAATCGCAAAACCAGCAAGAAAAGAATGAACAAGAAT
TATTGGAATTAGATAAATGGGCAAGTTTGTGGAATTGGTTTAACATAACAAATTGGCTGTGGTATATAAA
ATTATTCATAATGATAGTAGGAGGCTTGGTAGGTTTAAGAATAGTTTTTGCTGTACTTTCTATAGTGAAT
AGAGTTAGGCAGGGATATTCACCATTATCGTTTCAGACCCACCTCCCAACCCCGAGGGGACCCGACAGGC
CCGAAGGAATAGAAGAAGAAGGTGGAGAGAGAGACAGAGACAGATCCATTCGATTAGTGAACGGATCTCG
ACGGTATCGGTTAACTTTTAAAAGAAAAGGGGGGATTGGGGGGTACAGTGCAGGGGAAAGAATAGTAGAC
ATAATAGCAACAGACATACAAACTAAAGAATTACAAAAACAAATTACAAAAATTCAAAATTTTATCGATC
ACGAGACTAGCCTCGAGCTGGCTGCAGTAACGCCATTTTGCAAGGCATGGAAAAATACCAAACCAAGAAT
AGAGAAGTTCAGATCAAGGGCGGGTACATGAAAATAGCTAACGTTGGGCCAAACAGGATATCTGCGGTGA
GCAGTTTCGGCCCCGGCCCGGGGCCAAGAACAGATGGTCACCGCAGTTTCGGCCCCGGCCCGAGGCCAAG
AACAGATGGTCCCCAGATATGGCCCAACCCTCAGCAGTTTCTTAAGACCCATCAGATGTTTCCAGGCTCC
CCCAAGGACCTGAAATGACCCTGCGCCTTATTTGAATTAACCAATCAGCCTGCTTCTCGCTTCTGTTCGC
GCGCTTCTGCTTCCCGAGCTCTATAAAAGAGCTCACAACCCCTCACTCGGCGCGCCAGTCCTCCGACAGA
CTGAGTCGGCCGGTCGAATCAAGCTTATCGATACCGTCGACGGATCCGCTAGCCCGCGGTTCGAAATGCC
GGTGGAAAGGATGCGCATGCGCCCGTGGCTGGAGGAGCAGATAAACTCCAACACGATCCCGGGGCTCAAG
TGGCTTAACAAGGAAAAGAAGATTTTTCAGATCCCCTGGATGCATGCGGCTAGACATGGGTGGGATGTGG
AAAAAGATGCACCACTCTTTAGAAACTGGGCAATCCATACAGGAAAGCATCAACCAGGAGTAGATAAACC
TGATCCCAAAACATGGAAGGCGAATTTCAGATGCGCCATGAATTCCTTGCCTGATATTGAAGAAGTCAAG
GATAAAAGCATAAAGAAAGGAAATAATGCCTTCAGGGTCTACCGAATGCTGCCCCTATCAGAACGGCCTT
CTAAGAAAGGAAAGAAACCAAAGACAGAAAAAGAAGACAAAGTTAAGCACATCAAGCAAGAACCAGTTGA
GTCATCTCTGGGGCTTAGTAATGGAGTAAGTGATCTTTCTCCTGAGTATGCGGTCCTGACTTCAACTATA
AAAAATGAAGTGGATAGTACGGTGAACATCATAGTTGTAGGACAGTCCCATCTGGACAGCAACATTGAGA
ATCAAGAGATTGTCACCAATCCGCCAGACATTTGCCAAGTTGTAGAGGTGACCACTGAGAGCGACGAGCA
GCCGGTCAGCATGAGCGAGCTCTACCCTCTGCAGATCTCCCCCGTGTCTTCCTATGCAGAAAGCGAAACG
ACTGATAGTGTGCCCAGCGATGAAGAGAGTGCCGAGGGGCGGCCACACTGGCGGAAGAGGAATATTGAAG
GCAAACAGTACCTCAGCAACATGGGGACTCGAGGCTCCTACCTGCTGCCCGGCATGGCGTCCTTCGTCAC
TTCCAACAAACCGGACCTCCAGGTCACCATCAAAGAGGAGAGCAATCCGGTGCCTTACAACAGCTCCTGG
CCCCCTTTTCAAGACCTCCCCCTTTCTTCCTCCATGACCCCAGCATCCAGCAGCAGTCGGCCAGACCGGG
AGACCCGGGCCAGCGTCATCAAGAAAACATCGGATATCACCCAGGCCCGCGTCAAGAGCTGTTAAACCGG
TCGGATCCCCCGGGCTGCAGGAATTCGAGCATCTTACCGCCATTTATTCCCATATTTGTTCTGTTTTTCT
TGATTTGGGTATACATTTAAATGTTAATAAAACAAAATGGTGGGGCAATCATTTACATTTTTAGGGATAT
GTAATTACTAGTTCAGGTGTATTGCCACAAGACAAACATGTTAAGAAACTTTCCCGTTATTTACGCTCTG
TTCCTGTTAATCAACCTCTGGATTACAAAATTTGTGAAAGATTGACTGATATTCTTAACTATGTTGCTCC
TTTTACGCTGTGTGGATATGCTGCTTTAATGCCTCTGTATCATGCTATTGCTTCCCGTACGGCTTTCGTT
TTCTCCTCCTTGTATAAATCCTGGTTGCTGTCTCTTTATGAGGAGTTGTGGCCCGTTGTCCGTCAACGTG
GCGTGGTGTGCTCTGTGTTTGCTGACGCAACCCCCACTGGCTGGGGCATTGCCACCACCTGTCAACTCCT
TTCTGGGACTTTCGCTTTCCCCCTCCCGATCGCCACGGCAGAACTCATCGCCGCCTGCCTTGCCCGCTGC
TGGACAGGGGCTAGGTTGCTGGGCACTGATAATTCCGTGGTGTTGTCGGGGAAGCTGACGTCCTTTGCAA
TTCGATATCAAGCTGTACCTTCTAGATGTACATACTAACTAGCGCTTCTAGACCAATGACTTACAAGGCA
GCTGTAGATCTTAGCCACTTTTTAAAAGAAAAGGGGGGACTGGAAGGGCTAATTCACTCCCAACGAAGAC
AAGATCTGCTTTTTGCTTGTACTGGGTCTCTCTGGTTAGACCAGATCTGAGCCTGGGAGCTCTCTGGCTA
ACTAGGGAACCCACTGCTTAAGCCTCAATAAAGCTTGCCTTGAGTGCTTCAAGTAGTGTGTGCCCGTCTG
TTGTGTGACTCTGGTAACTAGAGATCCCTCAGACCCTTTTAGTCAGTGTGGAAAATCTCTAGCAGTAGTA
GTTCATGTCATCTTATTATTCAGTATTTATAACTTGCAAAGAAATGAATATCAGAGAGTGAGAGGAACTT
GTTTATTGCAGCTTATAATGGTTACAAATAAAGCAATAGCATCACAAATTTCACAAATAAAGCATTTTTT
TCACTGCATTCTAGTTGTGGTTTGTCCAAACTCATCAATGTATCTTATCATGTCTGGCTCTAGCTATCCC
GCCCCTAACTCCGCCCATCCCGCCCCTAACTCCGCCCAGTTCCGCCCATTCTCCGCCCCATGGCTGACTA
ATTTTTTTT
