>Addgene plasmid #218989 | SFFV-IRF2-Brd 5 | depositor partial sequence | sequence record 427447 | TF ORF
ATGCCGGTGGAAAGGATGCGCATGCGCCCGTGGCTGGAGGAGCAGATAAACTCCAACACGATCCCGGGGC
TCAAGTGGCTTAACAAGGAAAAGAAGATTTTTCAGATCCCCTGGATGCATGCGGCTAGACATGGGTGGGA
TGTGGAAAAAGATGCACCACTCTTTAGAAACTGGGCAATCCATACAGGAAAGCATCAACCAGGAGTAGAT
AAACCTGATCCCAAAACATGGAAGGCGAATTTCAGATGCGCCATGAATTCCTTGCCTGATATTGAAGAAG
TCAAGGATAAAAGCATAAAGAAAGGAAATAATGCCTTCAGGGTCTACCGAATGCTGCCCCTATCAGAACG
GCCTTCTAAGAAAGGAAAGAAACCAAAGACAGAAAAAGAAGACAAAGTTAAGCACATCAAGCAAGAACCA
GTTGAGTCATCTCTGGGGCTTAGTAATGGAGTAAGTGATCTTTCTCCTGAGTATGCGGTCCTGACTTCAA
CTATAAAAAATGAAGTGGATAGTACGGTGAACATCATAGTTGTAGGACAGTCCCATCTGGACAGCAACAT
TGAGAATCAAGAGATTGTCACCAATCCGCCAGACATTTGCCAAGTTGTAGAGGTGACCACTGAGAGCGAC
GAGCAGCCGGTCAGCATGAGCGAGCTCTACCCTCTGCAGATCTCCCCCGTGTCTTCCTATGCAGAAAGCG
AAACGACTGATAGTGTGCCCAGCGATGAAGAGAGTGCCGAGGGGCGGCCACACTGGCGGAAGAGGAATAT
TGAAGGCAAACAGTACCTCAGCAACATGGGGACTCGAGGCTCCTACCTGCTGCCCGGCATGGCGTCCTTC
GTCACTTCCAACAAACCGGACCTCCAGGTCACCATCAAAGAGGAGAGCAATCCGGTGCCTTACAACAGCT
CCTGGCCCCCTTTTCAAGACCTCCCCCTTTCTTCCTCCATGACCCCAGCATCCAGCAGCAGTCGGCCAGA
CCGGGAGACCCGGGCCAGCGTCATCAAGAAAACATCGGATATCACCCAGGCCCGCGTCAAGAGCTGTTAA
