>Addgene plasmid #218989 | SFFV-IRF2-Brd 5 | depositor partial sequence | sequence record 427448 | Barcode sequence
TGTACATACTAACTAGCGCT
